>Addgene plasmid #153479 | pCEP4-FLAG-Tapasin delta2step | addgene partial sequence | sequence record 327987 | Addgene NGS Result
GACATTGATTATTGACTAGTTATTAATAGTAATCAATTACGGGGTCATTAGTTCATAGCCCATATATGGA
GTTCCGCGTTACATAACTTACGGTAAATGGCCCGCCTGGCTGACCGCCCAACGACCCCCGCCCATTGACG
TCAATAATGACGTATGTTCCCATAGTAACGCCAATAGGGACTTTCCATTGACGTCAATGGGTGGAGTATT
TACGGTAAACTGCCCACTTGGCAGTACATCAAGTGTATCATATGCCAAGTCCGCCCCCTATTGACGTCAA
TGACGGTAAATGGCCCGCCTGGCATTATGCCCAGTACATGACCTTACGGGACTTTCCTACTTGGCAGTAC
ATCTACGTATTAGTCATCGCTATTACCATGGTGATGCGGTTTTGGCAGTACACCAATGGGCGTGGATAGC
GGTTTGACTCACGGGGATTTCCAAGTCTCCACCCCATTGACGTCAATGGGAGTTTGTTTTGGCACCAAAA
TCAACGGGACTTTCCAAAATGTCGTAATAACCCCGCCCCGTTGACGCAAATGGGCGGTAGGCGTGTACGG
TGGGAGGTCTATATAAGCAGAGCTCGTTTAGTGAACCGTCAGATCTCTAGAAGCTGGGTACCAGCTGCTA
GCGCCACCATGGCCGTCATGGCGCCCCGAACCCTCGTCCTGCTACTCTCGGGGGCCCTGGCCCTGACCCA
GACCTGGGCGGGCTCCGACTACAAGGACGATGATGACAAGGGAGGATCCGGCCCTGCCGTAATCGAGTGT
TGGTTTGTTGAAGACGGTCTGGCTAAACGGCCAGGCGCACTTCTGTTGCGGCAAGGTCCGGGAGAACCAC
CTCCACGACCCGACTTGGACCCTGAATTGTACCTCTCTGTACACGACCCAGCTGGAGCACTCCAAGCTGC
TTTCCGACGGTACCCAAGAGGTGCTCCAGCACCGCATTGCGAGATGAGTCGGTTCGTTCCTTTGCCTGCG
AGTGCAAAGTGGGCATCAGGTCTGACACCAGCACAAAACTGTCCACGAGCGCTTGATGGAGCGTGGCTGA
TGGTTTCCATAAGCTCTCCGGTGCTTTCACTGTCATCACTGCTCAGGCCACAACCTGAACCCCAACAAGA
ACCCGTACTGATAACAATGGCGACGGTAGTCCTTACGGTCCTTACGCATACACCAGCACCCAGGGTGCGA
TTGGGACAAGACGCACTCCTCGACCTTAGCTTTGCGTACATGCCACCAACCTCAGAGGCGGCTTCCTCTC
TTGCACCAGGACCACCACCGTTCGGCCTTGAATGGAGACGACAGCACTTGGGGAAGGGCCATTTGCTGTT
GGCTGCTACCCCAGGGCTGAACGGGCAGATGCCGGCAGCACAAGAGGGAGCCGTAGCTTTTGCTGCGTGG
GATGATGACGAACCATGGGGACCATGGACTGGAAACGGGACTTTCTGGCTGCCAACAGTACAGCCCTTTC
AAGAAGGAACGTATCTGGCCACCATCCATTTGCCTTATCTGCAAGGCCAGGTCACACTTGAACTCGCTGT
CTATAAACCGCCTAAGGTGAGTCTCATGCCCGCAACTTTGGCTAGGGCAGCACCTGGCGAAGCTCCACCT
GAATTGCTCTGTTTGGTATCCCATTTCTACCCCAGTGGTGGCCTTGAAGTGGAATGGGAACTTAGAGGAG
GACCAGGTGGTCGATCTCAGAAAGCTGAAGGGCAGCGATGGCTCTCCGCTCTCAGGCACCACTCAGACGG
ATCTGTATCACTGTCAGGGCATTTGCAGCCACCGCCAGTTACCACCGAGCAGCATGGAGCTCGGTATGCG
TGTCGCATTCACCACCCTAGCCTTCCGGCGTCAGGAAGATCAGCGGAGGTAACACTTGAGGTCGCTGGGT
TGTCCGGACCCAGCTTGGAGGACAGTGTTGGTCTGTTCCTGTCCGCTTTCCTGTTGCTGGGTCTGTTTAA
GGCACTCGGATGGGCAGCAGTTTATCTCAGCACCTGTAAAGACAGCAAGAAAAAGGCAGAATAGTAACTC
GAGGCCGGCAAGGCCGGATCCAGACATGATAAGATACATTGATGAGTTTGGACAAACCACAACTAGAATG
CAGTGAAAAAAATGCTTTATTTGTGAAATTTGTGATGCTATTGCTTTATTTGTAACCATTATAAGCTGCA
ATAAACAAGTTAACAACAACAATTGCATTCATTTTATGTTTCAGGTTCAGGGGGAGGTGTGGGAGGTTTT
TTAAAGCAAGTAAAACCTCTACAAATGTGGTATGGCTGATTATGATCCGGCTGCCTCGCGCGTTTCGGTG
ATGACGGTGAAAACCTCTGACACATGCAGCTCCCGGAGACGGTCACAGCTTGTCTGTAAGCGGATGCCGG
GAGCAGACAAGCCCGTCAGGGCGCGTCAGCGGGTGTTGGCGGGTGTCGGGGCGCAGCCATGAGGTCGACT
CTAGAGGATCGATCCCCGCCCCGGACGAACTAAACCTGACTACGACATCTCTGCCCCTTCTTCGCGGGGC
AGTGCATGTAATCCCTTCAGTTGGTTGGTACAACTTGCCAACTGGGCCCTGTTCCACATGTGACACGGGG
GGGGACCAAACACAAAGGGGTTCTCTGACTGTAGTTGACATCCTTATAAATGGATGTGCACATTTGCCAA
CACTGAGTGGCTTTCATCCTGGAGCAGACTTTGCAGTCTGTGGACTGCAACACAACATTGCCTTTATGTG
TAACTCTTGGCTGAAGCTCTTACACCAATGCTGGGGGACATGTACCTCCCAGGGGCCCAGGAAGACTACG
GGAGGCTACACCAACGTCAATCAGAGGGGCCTGTGTAGCTACCGATAAGCGGACCCTCAAGAGGGCATTA
GCAATAGTGTTTATAAGGCCCCCTTGTTAACCCTAAACGGGTAGCATATGCTTCCCGGGTAGTAGTATAT
ACTATCCAGACTAACCCTAATTCAATAGCATATGTTACCCAACGGGAAGCATATGCTATCGAATTAGGGT
TAGTAAAAGGGTCCTAAGGAACAGCGATATCTCCCACCCCATGAGCTGTCACGGTTTTATTTACATGGGG
TCAGGATTCCACGAGGGTAGTGAACCATTTTAGTCACAAGGGCAGTGGCTGAAGATCAAGGAGCGGGCAG
TGAACTCTCCTGAATCTTCGCCTGCTTCTTCATTCTCCTTCGTTTAGCTAATAGAATAACTGCTGAGTTG
TGAACAGTAAGGTGTATGTGAGGTGCTCGAAAACAAGGTTTCAGGTGACGCCCCCAGAATAAAATTTGGA
CGGGGGGTTCAGTGGTGGCATTGTGCTATGACACCAATATAACCCTCACAAACCCCTTGGGCAATAAATA
CTAGTGTAGGAATGAAACATTCTGAATATCTTTAACAATAGAAATCCATGGGGTGGGGACAAGCCGTAAA
GACTGGATGTCCATCTCACACGAATTTATGGCTATGGGCAACACATAATCCTAGTGCAATATGATACTGG
GGTTATTAAGATGTGTCCCAGGCAGGGACCAAGACAGGTGAACCATGTTGTTACACTCTATTTGTAACAA
GGGGAAAGAGAGTGGACGCCGACAGCAGCGGACTCCACTGGTTGTCTCTAACACCCCCGAAAATTAAACG
GGGCTCCACGCCAATGGGGCCCATAAACAAAGACAAGTGGCCACTCTTTTTTTTGAAATTGTGGAGTGGG
GGCACGCGTCAGCCCCCACACGCCGCCCTGCGGTTTTGGACTGTAAAATAAGGGTGTAATAACTTGGCTG
ATTGTAACCCCGCTAACCACTGCGGTCAAACCACTTGCCCACAAAACCACTAATGGCACCCCGGGGAATA
CCTGCATAAGTAGGTGGGCGGGCCAAGATAGGGGCGCGATTGCTGCGATCTGGAGGACAAATTACACACA
CTTGCGCCTGAGCGCCAAGCACAGGGTTGTTGGTCCTCATATTCACGAGGTCGCTGAGAGCACGGTGGGC
TAATGTTGCCATGGGTAGCATATACTACCCAAATATCTGGATAGCATATGCTATCCTAATCTATATCTGG
GTAGCATAGGCTATCCTAATCTATATCTGGGTAGCATATGCTATCCTAATCTATATCTGGGTAGTATATG
CTATCCTAATTTATATCTGGGTAGCATAGGCTATCCTAATCTATATCTGGGTAGCATATGCTATCCTAAT
CTATATCTGGGTAGTATATGCTATCCTAATCTGTATCCGGGTAGCATATGCTATCCTAATAGAGATTAGG
GTAGTATATGCTATCCTAATTTATATCTGGGTAGCATATACTACCCAAATATCTGGATAGCATATGCTAT
CCTAATCTATATCTGGGTAGCATATGCTATCCTAATCTATATCTGGGTAGCATAGGCTATCCTAATCTAT
ATCTGGGTAGCATATGCTATCCTAATCTATATCTGGGTAGTATATGCTATCCTAATTTATATCTGGGTAG
CATAGGCTATCCTAATCTATATCTGGGTAGCATATGCTATCCTAATCTATATCTGGGTAGTATATGCTAT
CCTAATCTGTATCCGGGTAGCATATGCTATCCTCATGCATATACAGTCAGCATATGATACCCAGTAGTAG
AGTGGGAGTGCTATCCTTTGCATATGCCGCCACCTCCCAAGGGGGCGTGAATTTTCGCTGCTTGTCCTTT
TCCTGCTGGTTGCTCCCATTCTTAGGTGAATTTAAGGAGGCCAGGCTAAAGCCGTCGCATGTCTGATTGC
TCACCAGGTAAATGTCGCTAATGTTTTCCAACGCGAGAAGGTGTTGAGCGCGGAGCTGAGTGACGTGACA
ACATGGGTATGCCCAATTGCCCCATGTTGGGAGGACGAAAATGGTGACAAGACAGATGGCCAGAAATACA
CCAACAGCACGCATGATGTCTACTGGGGATTTATTCTTTAGTGCGGGGGAATACACGGCTTTTAATACGA
TTGAGGGCGTCTCCTAACAAGTTACATCACTCCTGCCCTTCCTCACCCTCATCTCCATCACCTCCTTCAT
CTCCGTCATCTCCGTCATCACCCTCCGCGGCAGCCCCTTCCACCATAGGTGGAAACCAGGGAGGCAAATC
TACTCCATCGTCAAAGCTGCACACAGTCACCCTGATATTGCAGGTAGGAGCGGGCTTTGTCATAACAAGG
TCCTTAATCGCATCCTTCAAAACCTCAGCAAATATATGAGTTTGTAAAAAGACCATGAAATAACAGACAA
TGGACTCCCTTAGCGGGCCAGGTTGTGGGCCGGGTCCAGGGGCCATTCCAAAGGGGAGACGACTCAATGG
TGTAAGACGACATTGTGGAATAGCAAGGGCAGTTCCTCGCCTTAGGTTGTAAAGGGAGGTCTTACTACCT
CCATATACGAACACACCGGCGACCCAAGTTCCTTCGTCGGTAGTCCTTTCTACGTGACTCCTAGCCAGGA
GAGCTCTTAAACCTTCTGCAATGTTCTCAAATTTCGGGTTGGAACCTCCTTGACCACGATGCTTTCCAAA
CCACCCTCCTTTTTTGCGCCTGCCTCCATCACCCTGACCCCGGGGTCCAGTGCTTGGGCCTTCTCCTGGG
TCATCTGCGGGGCCCTGCTCTATCGCTCCCGGGGGCACGTCAGGCTCACCATCTGGGCCACCTTCTTGGT
GGTATTCAAAATAATCGGCTTCCCCTACAGGGTGGAAAAATGGCCTTCTACCTGGAGGGGGCCTGCGCGG
TGGAGACCCGGATGATGATGACTGACTACTGGGACTCCTGGGCCTCTTTTCTCCACGTCCACGACCTCTC
CCCCTGGCTCTTTCACGACTTCCCCCCCTGGCTCTTTCACGTCCTCTACCCCGGCGGCCTCCACTACCTC
CTCGACCCCGGCCTCCACTACCTCCTCGACCCCGGCCTCCACTGCCTCCTCGACCCCGGCCTCCACCTCC
TGCTCCTGCCCCTCCTGCTCCTGCCCCTCCTCCTGCTCCTGCCCCTCCTGCTCCTGCCCCTCCCGCTCCT
GCTCCTGCTCCTGTTCCACCGTGGGTCCCTTTGCAGCCAATGCAACTTGGACGTTTTTGGGGTCTCCGGA
CACCATCTCTATGTCTTGGCCCTGATCCTGAGCCGCCCGGGGCTCCTGGTCTTCCGCCTCCTCGTCCTCG
TCCTCTTCCCCGTCCTCGTCCATGGTTATCACCCCCTCTTCTTTGAGGTCCACTGCCGCCGGAGCCTTCT
GGTCCAGATGTGTCTCCCTTCTCTCCTAGGCCATTTCCAGGTCCTGTACCTGGCCCCTCGTCAGACATGA
TTCACACTAAAAGAGATCAATAGACATCTTTATTAGACGACGCTCAGTGAATACAGGGAGTGCAGACTCC
TGCCCCCTCCAACAGCCCCCCCACCCTCATCCCCTTCATGGTCGCTGTCAGACAGATCCAGGTCTGAAAA
TTCCCCATCCTCCGAACCATCCTCGTCCTCATCACCAATTACTCGCAGCCCGGAAAACTCCCGCTGAACA
TCCTCAAGATTTGCGTCCTGAGCCTCAAGCCAGGCCTCAAATTCCTCGTCCCCCTTTTTGCTGGACGGTA
GGGATGGGGATTCTCGGGACCCCTCCTCTTCCTCTTCAAGGTCACCAGACAGAGATGCTACTGGGGCAAC
GGAAGAAAAGCTGGGTGCGGCCTGTGAGGATCAGCTTATCGATGATAAGCTGTCAAACATGAGAATTCTT
GAAGACGAAAGGGCCTCGTGATACGCCTATTTTTATAGGTTAATGTCATGATAATAATGGTTTCTTAGAC
GTCAGGTGGCACTTTTCGGGGAAATGTGCGCGGAACCCCTATTTGTTTATTTTTCTAAATACATTCAAAT
ATGTATCCGCTCATGAGACAATAACCCTGATAAATGCTTCAATAATATTGAAAAAGGAAGAGTATGAGTA
TTCAACATTTCCGTGTCGCCCTTATTCCCTTTTTTGCGGCATTTTGCCTTCCTGTTTTTGCTCACCCAGA
AACGCTGGTGAAAGTAAAAGATGCTGAAGATCAGTTGGGTGCACGAGTGGGTTACATCGAACTGGATCTC
AACAGCGGTAAGATCCTTGAGAGTTTTCGCCCCGAAGAACGTTTTCCAATGATGAGCACTTTTAAAGTTC
TGCTATGTGGCGCGGTATTATCCCGTGTTGACGCCGGGCAAGAGCAACTCGGTCGCCGCATACACTATTC
TCAGAATGACTTGGTTGAGTACTCACCAGTCACAGAAAAGCATCTTACGGATGGCATGACAGTAAGAGAA
TTATGCAGTGCTGCCATAACCATGAGTGATAACACTGCGGCCAACTTACTTCTGACAACGATCGGAGGAC
CGAAGGAGCTAACCGCTTTTTTGCACAACATGGGGGATCATGTAACTCGCCTTGATCGTTGGGAACCGGA
GCTGAATGAAGCCATACCAAACGACGAGCGTGACACCACGATGCCTGCAGCAATGGCAACAACGTTGCGC
AAACTATTAACTGGCGAACTACTTACTCTAGCTTCCCGGCAACAATTAATAGACTGGATGGAGGCGGATA
AAGTTGCAGGACCACTTCTGCGCTCGGCCCTTCCGGCTGGCTGGTTTATTGCTGATAAATCTGGAGCCGG
TGAGCGTGGGTCTCGCGGTATCATTGCAGCACTGGGGCCAGATGGTAAGCCCTCCCGTATCGTAGTTATC
TACACGACGGGGAGTCAGGCAACTATGGATGAACGAAATAGACAGATCGCTGAGATAGGTGCCTCACTGA
TTAAGCATTGGTAACTGTCAGACCAAGTTTACTCATATATACTTTAGATTGATTTAAAACTTCATTTTTA
ATTTAAAAGGATCTAGGTGAAGATCCTTTTTGATAATCTCATGACCAAAATCCCTTAACGTGAGTTTTCG
TTCCACTGAGCGTCAGACCCCGTAGAAAAGATCAAAGGATCTTCTTGAGATCCTTTTTTTCTGCGCGTAA
TCTGCTGCTTGCAAACAAAAAAACCACCGCTACCAGCGGTGGTTTGTTTGCCGGATCAAGAGCTACCAAC
TCTTTTTCCGAAGGTAACTGGCTTCAGCAGAGCGCAGATACCAAATACTGTCCTTCTAGTGTAGCCGTAG
TTAGGCCACCACTTCAAGAACTCTGTAGCACCGCCTACATACCTCGCTCTGCTAATCCTGTTACCAGTGG
CTGCTGCCAGTGGCGATAAGTCGTGTCTTACCGGGTTGGACTCAAGACGATAGTTACCGGATAAGGCGCA
GCGGTCGGGCTGAACGGGGGGTTCGTGCACACAGCCCAGCTTGGAGCGAACGACCTACACCGAACTGAGA
TACCTACAGCGTGAGCTATGAGAAAGCGCCACGCTTCCCGAAGGGAGAAAGGCGGACAGGTATCCGGTAA
GCGGCAGGGTCGGAACAGGAGAGCGCACGAGGGAGCTTCCAGGGGGAAACGCCTGGTATCTTTATAGTCC
TGTCGGGTTTCGCCACCTCTGACTTGAGCGTCGATTTTTGTGATGCTCGTCAGGGGGGCGGAGCCTATGG
AAAAACGCCAGCAACGCGGCCTTTTTACGGTTCCTGGCCTTTTGCTGGCCTTGAAGCTGTCCCTGATGGT
CGTCATCTACCTGCCTGGACAGCATGGCCTGCAACGCGGGCATCCCGATGCCGCCGGAAGCGAGAAGAAT
CATAATGGGGAAGGCCATCCAGCCTCGCGTCGCGAACGCCAGCAAGACGTAGCCCAGCGCGTCGGCCCCG
AGATGCGCCGCGTGCGGCTGCTGGAGATGGCGGACGCGATGGATATGTTCTGCCAAGGGTTGGTTTGCGC
ATTCACAGTTCTCCGCAAGAATTGATTGGCTCCAATTCTTGGAGTGGTGAATCCGTTAGCGAGGTGCCGC
CCTGCTTCATCCCCGTGGCCCGTTGCTCGCGTTTGCTGGCGGTGTCCCCGGAAGAAATATATTTGCATGT
CTTTAGTTCTATGATGACACAAACCCCGCCCAGCGTCTTGTCATTGGCGAATTCGAACACGCAGATGCAG
TCGGGGCGGCGCGGTCCGAGGTCCACTTCGCATATTAAGGTGACGCGTGTGGCCTCGAACACCGAGCGAC
CCTGCAGCGACCCGCTTAACAGCGTCAACAGCGTGCCGCAGATCCCGGGGGGCAATGAGATATGAAAAAG
CCTGAACTCACCGCGACGTCTGTCGAGAAGTTTCTGATCGAAAAGTTCGACAGCGTCTCCGACCTGATGC
AGCTCTCGGAGGGCGAAGAATCTCGTGCTTTCAGCTTCGATGTAGGAGGGCGTGGATATGTCCTGCGGGT
AAATAGCTGCGCCGATGGTTTCTACAAAGATCGTTATGTTTATCGGCACTTTGCATCGGCCGCGCTCCCG
ATTCCGGAAGTGCTTGACATTGGGGAATTCAGCGAGAGCCTGACCTATTGCATCTCCCGCCGTGCACAGG
GTGTCACGTTGCAAGACCTGCCTGAAACCGAACTGCCCGCTGTTCTGCAGCCGGTCGCGGAGGCCATGGA
TGCGATCGCTGCGGCCGATCTTAGCCAGACGAGCGGGTTCGGCCCATTCGGACCGCAAGGAATCGGTCAA
TACACTACATGGCGTGATTTCATATGCGCGATTGCTGATCCCCATGTGTATCACTGGCAAACTGTGATGG
ACGACACCGTCAGTGCGTCCGTCGCGCAGGCTCTCGATGAGCTGATGCTTTGGGCCGAGGACTGCCCCGA
AGTCCGGCACCTCGTGCACGCGGATTTCGGCTCCAACAATGTCCTGACGGACAATGGCCGCATAACAGCG
GTCATTGACTGGAGCGAGGCGATGTTCGGGGATTCCCAATACGAGGTCGCCAACATCTTCTTCTGGAGGC
CGTGGTTGGCTTGTATGGAGCAGCAGACGCGCTACTTCGAGCGGAGGCATCCGGAGCTTGCAGGATCGCC
GCGGCTCCGGGCGTATATGCTCCGCATTGGTCTTGACCAACTCTATCAGAGCTTGGTTGACGGCAATTTC
GATGATGCAGCTTGGGCGCAGGGTCGATGCGACGCAATCGTCCGATCCGGAGCCGGGACTGTCGGGCGTA
CACAAATCGCCCGCAGAAGCGCGGCCGTCTGGACCGATGGCTGTGTAGAAGTACTCGCCGATAGTGGAAA
CCGACGCCCCAGCACTCGTCCGGATCGGGAGATGGGGGAGGCTAACTGAAACACGGAAGGAGACAATACC
GGAAGGAACCCGCGCTATGACGGCAATAAAAAGACAGAATAAAACGCACGGGTGTTGGGTCGTTTGTTCA
TAAACGCGGGGTTCGGTCCCAGGGCTGGCACTCTGTCGATACCCCACCGAGACCCCATTGGGGCCAATAC
GCCCGCGTTTCTTCCTTTTCCCCACCCCACCCCCCAAGTTCGGGTGAAGGCCCAGGGCTCGCAGCCAACG
TCGGGGCGGCAGGCCCTGCCATAGCCACTGGCCCCGTGGGTTAGGGACGGGGTCCCCCATGGGGAATGGT
TTATGGTTCGTGGGGGTTATTATTTTGGGCGTTGCGTGGGGTCAGGTCCACGACTGGACTGAGCAGACAG
ACCCATGGTTTTTGGATGGCCTGGGCATGGACCGCATGTACTGGCGCGACACGAACACCGGGCGTCTGTG
GCTGCCAAACACCCCCGACCCCCAAAAACCACCGCGCGGATTTCTGGCGTGCCAAGCTAGTCGACCAATT
CTCATGTTTGACAGCTTATCATCGCAGATCCGGGCAACGTTGTTGCCATTGCTGCAGGCGCAGAACTGGT
AGGTATGGAAGATCTATACATTGAATCAATATTGGCAATTAGCCATATTAGTCATTGGTTATATAGCATA
AATCAATATTGGCTATTGGCCATTGCATACGTTGTATCTATATCATAATATGTACATTTATATTGGCTCA
TGTCCAATATGACCGCCATGTT
