[The description below was written by a language model from this plasmid's Addgene catalogue record.]
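Description:
pCEP4-FLAG-Tapasin delta2step is a mammalian expression plasmid of about 11.8 kb, built on the commercial pCEP4 backbone. It is propagated in E. coli as a high-copy plasmid under ampicillin selection, and transfected mammalian cells can be selected with hygromycin. pCEP4 is generally known as an Epstein-Barr virus-based episomal vector, carrying oriP and EBNA-1 so that it can persist extrachromosomally in primate cells. No feature table accompanies this record, so these elements are inferred from the backbone name, not from annotation.

The payload is a roughly 1.4 kb human TAPBP insert encoding tapasin, the MHC class I peptide-loading chaperone. It was cloned between NheI and XhoI sites, both retained, and is expressed from the CMV promoter. The protein carries an N-terminal FLAG epitope for detection with anti-FLAG antibodies. The "delta2step" variant deletes residues 13-14 and 16-17. The record does not specify whether this numbering refers to the precursor or the mature protein, nor how the FLAG tag is positioned relative to any signal sequence.

The stated purpose is mammalian expression of this FLAG-tagged tapasin mutant. The associated study concerns how the tapasin homologue TAPBPR promotes antigen loading on MHC-I molecules through a peptide-trap mechanism. This suggests the deletion variant is meant for comparing chaperone variants in cell-based assays of MHC-I peptide loading, although the record does not describe the specific functional consequence of the deletion.
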