Addgene plasmid #153479: pCEP4-FLAG-Tapasin delta2step
Purpose: Mammalian expression of FLAG-tagged Tapasin delta2step
Depositing lab: Erik Procko. Depositing organization: University of Illinois at Urbana-Champaign. Publication: TAPBPR promotes antigen loading on MHC-I molecules using a peptide trap. McShan AC, Devlin CA, Morozov GI, Overall SA, Moschidi D, Akella N, Procko E, Sgourakis NG. Nat Commun. 2021 May 26;12(1):3174. doi: 10.1038/s41467-021-23225-6. PubMed 34039964.
Backbone
  Vector backbone: pCEP4
  Backbone manufacturer: Invitrogen
  Backbone size w/o insert (bp): 10381
  Total vector size (bp): 11788
  Vector type: Mammalian Expression
  Selectable markers: Hygromycin
Growth in bacteria
  Bacterial resistance: Ampicillin, 100 μg/mL
  Growth temperature: 37°C
  Growth strain: DH5alpha
  Copy number: High Copy
Gene/Insert
  Gene/Insert name: TAPBP
  Species: H. sapiens (human)
  Insert size (bp): 1407
  Mutation: deletion of aa.13-14, 16-17
  GenBank ID: NP_003181
  Entrez Gene: TAPBP (a.k.a. MHC1D3, NGS17, TAPA, TPN, TPSN)
  Promoter: CMV
  Tag / fusion protein: FLAG (N terminal on insert)
  Cloning method: Restriction Enzyme; 5′ cloning site NheI (not destroyed); 3′ cloning site XhoI (not destroyed)
  Sequencing primers: 5′ CMV_fwd; 3′ EBV_rev
Terms and licenses: Academic/Nonprofit Terms; Industry Terms: Not Available to Industry
How to cite: pCEP4-FLAG-Tapasin delta2step was a gift from Erik Procko (Addgene plasmid # 153479 ; http://n2t.net/addgene:153479 ; RRID:Addgene_153479)
